Addgene plasmid #103912: HTRA1_PDZ_1
Purpose: Protein expression and purification of HTRA1 PDZ domain
Depositing lab: Sachdev Sidhu. Depositing organization: University of Toronto. Publication: A specificity map for the PDZ domain family. Tonikian R, Zhang Y, Sazinsky SL, Currell B, Yeh JH, Reva B, Held HA, Appleton BA, Evangelista M, Wu Y, Xin X, Chan AC, Seshagiri S, Lasky LA, Sander C, Boone C, Bader GD, Sidhu SS. PLoS Biol. 2008 Sep 30;6(9):e239. doi: 10.1371/journal.pbio.0060239. PubMed 18828675.
Backbone
  Vector backbone: pGEX-6P-1
  Backbone size w/o insert (bp): 4984
  Vector type: Bacterial Expression
Growth in bacteria
  Bacterial resistance: Ampicillin, 100 μg/mL
  Growth temperature: 37°C
  Growth strain: DH5alpha
  Copy number: Unknown
Gene/Insert
  Gene/Insert name: HTRA1 (alt name: HTRA1 PDZ)
  Species: H. sapiens (human)
  Entrez Gene: HTRA1 (a.k.a. ARMD7, CADASIL2, CARASIL, HtrA, L56, ORF480, PRSS11)
  Promoter: tac
  Tag / fusion protein: GST (N terminal on backbone)
  Cloning method: Restriction Enzyme; 5′ cloning site unknown (unknown if destroyed); 3′ cloning site unknown (unknown if destroyed)
  Sequencing primers: 5′ pGEX Fwd
Terms and licenses: Academic/Nonprofit Terms; Industry Terms: Not Available to Industry
Depositor comments: Addgene NGS results found E476A within the HTRA1 translation compared to NP_002766.1
How to cite: HTRA1_PDZ_1 was a gift from Sachdev Sidhu (Addgene plasmid # 103912 ; http://n2t.net/addgene:103912 ; RRID:Addgene_103912)
