[The description below was written by a language model from this plasmid's Addgene catalogue record and pLannotate feature annotations shown in this document.]
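Description:
HTRA1_PDZ_1 is a bacterial expression plasmid built on the pGEX-6P-1 backbone for producing the PDZ domain of human HTRA1 as a glutathione S-transferase fusion in E. coli. The sequenced record is 5,270 nt. It is maintained through a ColE1/pMB1-type origin of replication and selected with ampicillin via the β-lactamase gene and its own promoter. Short remnants of pBR322-derived rop and bom sequences, a lac promoter/lacZα segment and a small yciV fragment are also annotated; these are backbone remnants rather than functional parts of the expression cassette.

Expression is driven by the tac promoter, a strong trp/lac hybrid, followed by a lac operator. The plasmid carries its own lacI gene, so the lac repressor keeps transcription off until it is relieved with IPTG or lactose. Downstream lies the Schistosoma japonicum GST coding sequence, followed after a short linker by a roughly 300 bp fragment of HTRA1 annotated as a partial match to the human serine protease, consistent with only the C-terminal PDZ domain being cloned. The N-terminal GST tag allows affinity purification on glutathione resin; the pGEX-6P series normally places a PreScission protease site in the linker, although this site is not annotated in the feature table. The restriction sites used for cloning are not recorded.

Repository sequencing found an E476A substitution relative to the reference HTRA1 protein, which users should bear in mind. The stated purpose is expression and purification of the HTRA1 PDZ domain, and the construct comes from a study mapping binding specificities across the PDZ domain family.
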