Features (pLannotate 1.2.2; 17 found; start..end, strand, type, name):
      1..29      +  promoter       tac promoter: strong E. coli promoter; hybrid between the trp and lac UV5 promoters
     37..53      +  protein_bind   lac operator: The lac repressor binds to the lac operator to inhibit transcription in E. coli. This inhibition can be relieved by adding lactose or isopropyl-β-D-thiogalactopyranoside (IPTG). lac repressor encoded by lacI
     76..729     +  CDS            GST26_SCHJA: Experimental evidence at protein level: Swiss-Prot protein existence level 1. GST isoenzymes appear to play a central role in the parasite detoxification system. Other functions are also suspected including a role in increasing the solubility of haematin in the parasite gut. From Schistosoma japonicum (Blood fluke).
    769..1071    +  CDS            HTRA1 (fragment): HTRA1_HUMAN - Also known as HTRA, PRSS11. Experimental evidence at protein level: Swiss-Prot protein existence level 1. Serine protease with a variety of targets, including extracellular matrix proteins such as fibronectin. HTRA1-generated fibronectin fragments further induce synovial cells to up-regulate MMP1 and MMP3 production. May also degrade proteoglycans, such as aggrecan, decorin and fibromodulin. Through cleavage of proteoglycans, may release soluble FGF-glycosaminoglycan complexes that promote the range and intensity of FGF signals in the extracellular space. Regulates the availabili
   1105..1144    +  CDS            rop (fragment): Rop protein, which maintains plasmids at low copy number; rop
   1246..1286    +  misc_feature   bom (fragment): basis of mobility region from pBR322
   1391..1495    +  promoter       AmpR promoter: bla
   1496..2356    +  CDS            AmpR: β-lactamase; bla; confers resistance to ampicillin, carbenicillin, and related antibiotics
   2527..3115    +  rep_origin     ori: high-copy-number ColE1/pMB1/pBR322/pUC origin of replication
   3301..3352    -  misc_feature   bom (fragment): basis of mobility region from pBR322
   3359..3436    +  promoter       lacI promoter: lacI
   3437..4519    +  CDS            lacI: lac repressor; lacI; The lac repressor binds to the lac operator to inhibit transcription in E. coli. This inhibition can be relieved by adding lactose or isopropyl-β-D-thiogalactopyranoside (IPTG).
   4532..4553    +  protein_bind   CAP binding site: CAP binding activates transcription in the presence of cAMP. E. coli catabolite activator protein
   4568..4598    +  promoter       lac promoter: promoter for the E. coli lac operon
   4606..4622    +  protein_bind   lac operator: The lac repressor binds to the lac operator to inhibit transcription in E. coli. This inhibition can be relieved by adding lactose or isopropyl-β-D-thiogalactopyranoside (IPTG). lac repressor encoded by lacI
   4642..4815    +  CDS            lacZα: LacZα fragment of β-galactosidase; lacZ fragment
   5079..5195    -  CDS            yciV (fragment): RNAAM_ECOLI - Also known as trpH From Escherichia coli (strain K12).
>Addgene plasmid #103912 | HTRA1_PDZ_1 | addgene full sequence | sequence record 199901 | Addgene NGS Result
TTGACAATTAATCATCGGCTCGTATAATGTGTGGAATTGTGAGCGGATAACAATTTCACACAGGAAACAG
TATTCATGTCCCCTATACTAGGTTATTGGAAAATTAAGGGCCTTGTGCAACCCACTCGACTTCTTTTGGA
ATATCTTGAAGAAAAATATGAAGAGCATTTGTATGAGCGCGATGAAGGTGATAAATGGCGAAACAAAAAG
TTTGAATTGGGTTTGGAGTTTCCCAATCTTCCTTATTATATTGATGGTGATGTTAAATTAACACAGTCTA
TGGCCATCATACGTTATATAGCTGACAAGCACAACATGTTGGGTGGTTGTCCAAAAGAGCGTGCAGAGAT
TTCAATGCTTGAAGGAGCGGTTTTGGATATTAGATACGGTGTTTCGAGAATTGCATATAGTAAAGACTTT
GAAACTCTCAAAGTTGATTTTCTTAGCAAGCTACCTGAAATGCTGAAAATGTTCGAAGATCGTTTATGTC
ATAAAACATATTTAAATGGTGATCATGTAACCCATCCTGACTTCATGTTGTATGACGCTCTTGATGTTGT
TTTATACATGGACCCAATGTGCCTGGATGCGTTCCCAAAATTAGTTTGTTTTAAAAAACGTATTGAAGCT
ATCCCACAAATTGATAAGTACTTGAAATCCAGCAAGTATATAGCATGGCCTTTGCAGGGCTGGCAAGCCA
CGTTTGGTGGTGGCGACCATCCTCCAAAATCGGATCTGGAAGTTCTGTTCCAGGGGCCCCTGGGATCCAA
GAAGTATATTGGTATCCGAATGATGTCACTCACGTCCAGCAAAGCCAAAGAGCTGAAGGACCGGCACCGG
GACTTCCCAGACGTGATCTCAGGAGCGTATATAATTGAAGTAATTCCTGATACCCCAGCAGAAGCTGGTG
GTCTCAAGGAAAACGACGTCATAATCAGCATCAATGGACAGTCCGTGGTCTCCGCCAATGATGTCAGCGA
CGTCATTAAAAGGGAAAGCACCCTGAACATGGTGGTCCGCAGGGGTAATGAAGATATCATGATCACAGTG
ATTCCCGCAGAAATTGACCCATAGTGAGCGGCCGCATCGTGACTGACTGACGATCTGCCTCGCGCGTTTC
GGTGATGACGGTGAAAACCTCTGACACATGCAGCTCCCGGAGACGGTCACAGCTTGTCTGTAAGCGGATG
CCGGGAGCAGACAAGCCCGTCAGGGCGCGTCAGCGGGTGTTGGCGGGTGTCGGGGCGCAGCCATGACCCA
GTCACGTAGCGATAGCGGAGTGTATAATTCTTGAAGACGAAAGGGCCTCGTGATACGCCTATTTTTATAG
GTTAATGTCATGATAATAATGGTTTCTTAGACGTCAGGTGGCACTTTTCGGGGAAATGTGCGCGGAACCC
CTATTTGTTTATTTTTCTAAATACATTCAAATATGTATCCGCTCATGAGACAATAACCCTGATAAATGCT
TCAATAATATTGAAAAAGGAAGAGTATGAGTATTCAACATTTCCGTGTCGCCCTTATTCCCTTTTTTGCG
GCATTTTGCCTTCCTGTTTTTGCTCACCCAGAAACGCTGGTGAAAGTAAAAGATGCTGAAGATCAGTTGG
GTGCACGAGTGGGTTACATCGAACTGGATCTCAACAGCGGTAAGATCCTTGAGAGTTTTCGCCCCGAAGA
ACGTTTTCCAATGATGAGCACTTTTAAAGTTCTGCTATGTGGCGCGGTATTATCCCGTGTTGACGCCGGG
CAAGAGCAACTCGGTCGCCGCATACACTATTCTCAGAATGACTTGGTTGAGTACTCACCAGTCACAGAAA
AGCATCTTACGGATGGCATGACAGTAAGAGAATTATGCAGTGCTGCCATAACCATGAGTGATAACACTGC
GGCCAACTTACTTCTGACAACGATCGGAGGACCGAAGGAGCTAACCGCTTTTTTGCACAACATGGGGGAT
CATGTAACTCGCCTTGATCGTTGGGAACCGGAGCTGAATGAAGCCATACCAAACGACGAGCGTGACACCA
CGATGCCTGCAGCAATGGCAACAACGTTGCGCAAACTATTAACTGGCGAACTACTTACTCTAGCTTCCCG
GCAACAATTAATAGACTGGATGGAGGCGGATAAAGTTGCAGGACCACTTCTGCGCTCGGCCCTTCCGGCT
GGCTGGTTTATTGCTGATAAATCTGGAGCCGGTGAGCGTGGGTCTCGCGGTATCATTGCAGCACTGGGGC
CAGATGGTAAGCCCTCCCGTATCGTAGTTATCTACACGACGGGGAGTCAGGCAACTATGGATGAACGAAA
TAGACAGATCGCTGAGATAGGTGCCTCACTGATTAAGCATTGGTAACTGTCAGACCAAGTTTACTCATAT
ATACTTTAGATTGATTTAAAACTTCATTTTTAATTTAAAAGGATCTAGGTGAAGATCCTTTTTGATAATC
TCATGACCAAAATCCCTTAACGTGAGTTTTCGTTCCACTGAGCGTCAGACCCCGTAGAAAAGATCAAAGG
ATCTTCTTGAGATCCTTTTTTTCTGCGCGTAATCTGCTGCTTGCAAACAAAAAAACCACCGCTACCAGCG
GTGGTTTGTTTGCCGGATCAAGAGCTACCAACTCTTTTTCCGAAGGTAACTGGCTTCAGCAGAGCGCAGA
TACCAAATACTGTCCTTCTAGTGTAGCCGTAGTTAGGCCACCACTTCAAGAACTCTGTAGCACCGCCTAC
ATACCTCGCTCTGCTAATCCTGTTACCAGTGGCTGCTGCCAGTGGCGATAAGTCGTGTCTTACCGGGTTG
GACTCAAGACGATAGTTACCGGATAAGGCGCAGCGGTCGGGCTGAACGGGGGGTTCGTGCACACAGCCCA
GCTTGGAGCGAACGACCTACACCGAACTGAGATACCTACAGCGTGAGCTATGAGAAAGCGCCACGCTTCC
CGAAGGGAGAAAGGCGGACAGGTATCCGGTAAGCGGCAGGGTCGGAACAGGAGAGCGCACGAGGGAGCTT
CCAGGGGGAAACGCCTGGTATCTTTATAGTCCTGTCGGGTTTCGCCACCTCTGACTTGAGCGTCGATTTT
TGTGATGCTCGTCAGGGGGGCGGAGCCTATGGAAAAACGCCAGCAACGCGGCCTTTTTACGGTTCCTGGC
CTTTTGCTGGCCTTTTGCTCACATGTTCTTTCCTGCGTTATCCCCTGATTCTGTGGATAACCGTATTACC
GCCTTTGAGTGAGCTGATACCGCTCGCCGCAGCCGAACGACCGAGCGCAGCGAGTCAGTGAGCGAGGAAG
CGGAAGAGCGCCTGATGCGGTATTTTCTCCTTACGCATCTGTGCGGTATTTCACACCGCATAAATTCCGA
CACCATCGAATGGCGCAAAACCTTTCGCGGTATGGCATGATAGCGCCCGGAAGAGAGTCAATTCAGGGTG
GTGAATGTGAAACCAGTAACGTTATACGATGTCGCAGAGTATGCCGGTGTCTCTTATCAGACCGTTTCCC
GCGTGGTGAACCAGGCCAGCCACGTTTCTGCGAAAACGCGGGAAAAAGTGGAAGCGGCGATGGCGGAGCT
GAATTACATTCCCAACCGCGTGGCACAACAACTGGCGGGCAAACAGTCGTTGCTGATTGGCGTTGCCACC
TCCAGTCTGGCCCTGCACGCGCCGTCGCAAATTGTCGCGGCGATTAAATCTCGCGCCGATCAACTGGGTG
CCAGCGTGGTGGTGTCGATGGTAGAACGAAGCGGCGTCGAAGCCTGTAAAGCGGCGGTGCACAATCTTCT
CGCGCAACGCGTCAGTGGGCTGATCATTAACTATCCGCTGGATGACCAGGATGCCATTGCTGTGGAAGCT
GCCTGCACTAATGTTCCGGCGTTATTTCTTGATGTCTCTGACCAGACACCCATCAACAGTATTATTTTCT
CCCATGAAGACGGTACGCGACTGGGCGTGGAGCATCTGGTCGCATTGGGTCACCAGCAAATCGCGCTGTT
AGCGGGCCCATTAAGTTCTGTCTCGGCGCGTCTGCGTCTGGCTGGCTGGCATAAATATCTCACTCGCAAT
CAAATTCAGCCGATAGCGGAACGGGAAGGCGACTGGAGTGCCATGTCCGGTTTTCAACAAACCATGCAAA
TGCTGAATGAGGGCATCGTTCCCACTGCGATGCTGGTTGCCAACGATCAGATGGCGCTGGGCGCAATGCG
CGCCATTACCGAGTCCGGGCTGCGCGTTGGTGCGGATATCTCGGTAGTGGGATACGACGATACCGAAGAC
AGCTCATGTTATATCCCGCCGTTAACCACCATCAAACAGGATTTTCGCCTGCTGGGGCAAACCAGCGTGG
ACCGCTTGCTGCAACTCTCTCAGGGCCAGGCGGTGAAGGGCAATCAGCTGTTGCCCGTCTCACTGGTGAA
AAGAAAAACCACGCTAGCGCCCAATACGCAAACCGCCTCTCCCCGCGCGTTGGCCGATTCATTAATGCAG
CTGGCACGACAGGTTTCCCGACTGGAAAGCGGGCAGTGAGCGCAACGCAATTAATGTAAGTTAGCTCACT
CATTAGGCACCCCAGGCTTTACACTTTATGCTTCCGGCTCGTATGTTGTGTGGAATTGTGAGCGGATAAC
AATTTCACACAGGAAACAGCTATGACCATGATTACGGATTCACTGGCCGTCGTTTTACAACGTCGTGACT
GGGAAAACCCTGGCGTTACCCAACTTAATCGCCTTGCAGCACATCCCCCTTTCGCCAGCTGGCGTAATAG
CGAAGAGGCCCGCACCGATCGCCCTTCCCAACAGTTGCGCAGCCTGAATGGCGAATGGCGCTTTGCCTGG
TTTCCGGCACCAGAAGCGGTGCCGGAAAGCTGGCTGGAGTGCGATCTTCCTGAGGCCGATACTGTCGTCG
TCCCCTCAAACTGGCAGATGCACGGTTACGATGCGCCCATCTACACCAACGTGACCTATCCCATTACGGT
CAATCCGCCGTTTGTTCCCACGGAGAATCCGACGGGTTGTTACTCGCTCACATTTAATGTTGATGAAAGC
TGGCTACAGGAAGGCCAGACGCGAATTATTTTTGATGGCGTTGGAATTAGCTTATCGACTGCACGGTGCA
CCAATGCTTCTGGCGTCAGGCAGCCATCGGAAGCTGTGGTATGGCTGTGCAGGTCGTAAATCACTGCATA
ATTCGTGTCGCTCAAGGCGCACTCCCGTTCTGGATAATGTTTTTTGCGCCGACATCATAACGGTTCTGGC
AAATATTCTGAAATGAGCTG
